Addgene plasmid #195687: pBEL1224
Purpose: Expression/purification of 6xHis-TEV-MlaDdelta153-183
Depositing lab: Gira Bhabha & Damian Ekiert. Depositing organization: NYU Grossman School of Medicine. Publication: Protein-protein interactions in the Mla lipid transport system probed by computational structure prediction and deep mutational scanning. MacRae MR, Puvanendran D, Haase MAB, Coudray N, Kolich L, Lam C, Baek M, Bhabha G, Ekiert DC. J Biol Chem. 2023 Apr 24:104744. doi: 10.1016/j.jbc.2023.104744. PubMed 37100290.
Backbone
  Vector backbone: pET21a
  Vector type: Bacterial Expression
Growth in bacteria
  Bacterial resistance: Ampicillin, 100 μg/mL
  Growth temperature: 37°C
  Growth strain: DH5alpha
  Copy number: High Copy
Gene/Insert
  Gene/Insert name: MlaD
  Species: E. coli
  Mutation: 6xHis-TEV-MlaDdelta153-183
  Cloning method: Gibson Cloning
Terms and licenses: Academic/Nonprofit Terms; Industry Terms: Not Available to Industry
Depositor comments: Please visit https://www.biorxiv.org/content/10.1101/2022.12.09.519820v1 for bioRxiv preprint.
How to cite: pBEL1224 was a gift from Gira Bhabha & Damian Ekiert (Addgene plasmid # 195687 ; http://n2t.net/addgene:195687 ; RRID:Addgene_195687)
