[The description below was written by a language model from this plasmid's Addgene catalogue record and pLannotate feature annotations shown in this document.]
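Description:
pBEL1224 is a bacterial expression plasmid built on the pET21a backbone for producing and purifying a truncated form of the E. coli protein MlaD. It is a 5.9 kb ampicillin-selected plasmid carrying the bla (AmpR) gene with its own promoter and a ColE1/pMB1-type origin. The bom and rop elements typical of pBR322-derived pET vectors are also annotated, although the catalogue lists the plasmid as high copy. An f1 origin is present as well. The annotation also picks up backbone remnants: tetracycline-resistance gene fragments, a predicted E. coli open reading frame, a fragment of a pBluescript-type multiple cloning site and a single loxP site. The record assigns no function to any of these in this construct.

The expression cassette follows the standard pET design. A T7 promoter followed by a lac operator drives the insert, a T7 terminator ends the transcript, and a plasmid-borne lacI gene supplies repressor. Transcription therefore depends on T7 RNA polymerase supplied by the host and is induced with IPTG. The insert, assembled by Gibson cloning, is described as 6xHis-TEV-MlaDdelta153-183: MlaD lacking residues 153–183, with a hexahistidine tag for affinity purification and a TEV protease site for tag removal. The feature table annotates only an mlaD fragment of about 360 bp, which is shorter than a deletion of residues 153–183 alone would leave. It does not call out the His tag or TEV site separately. A short downstream match to a T7 gene 10-derived sequence is probably vector-derived.

MlaD is the phospholipid-binding subunit of the MlaFEDB ABC transporter, which helps maintain outer membrane lipid asymmetry. The plasmid comes from work probing protein–protein interactions in the Mla lipid transport system.
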