Features (pLannotate 1.2.2; 19 found; start..end, strand, type, name):
     12..440     +  rep_origin     f1 ori (sequence partly withheld): f1 bacteriophage origin of replication; arrow indicates direction of (+) strand synthesis
    542..575     +  protein_bind   loxP: Cre-mediated recombination occurs in the 8-bp core sequence (GCATACAT). Cre recombinase
    605..623     +  misc_feature   MCS (fragment): pBluescript multiple cloning site
    654..758     +  promoter       AmpR promoter: bla
    759..1619    +  CDS            AmpR: β-lactamase; bla; confers resistance to ampicillin, carbenicillin, and related antibiotics
   1790..2378    +  rep_origin     ori: high-copy-number ColE1/pMB1/pBR322/pUC origin of replication
   2564..2703    -  misc_feature   bom: basis of mobility region from pBR322
   2805..2996    -  CDS            rop: Rop protein, which maintains plasmids at low copy number; rop
   3013..3393    +  CDS            YPB1_ECOLX: Protein predicted: Swiss-Prot protein existence level 4. From Escherichia coli.
   3465..3756    -  CDS            TcR (fragment): tetracycline efflux protein; tet; confers resistance to tetracycline
   3771..3792    -  protein_bind   CAP binding site: CAP binding activates transcription in the presence of cAMP. E. coli catabolite activator protein
   3805..4887    -  CDS            lacI: lac repressor; lacI; The lac repressor binds to the lac operator to inhibit transcription in E. coli. This inhibition can be relieved by adding lactose or isopropyl-β-D-thiogalactopyranoside (IPTG).
   4888..4965    -  promoter       lacI promoter: lacI
   4973..5252    -  CDS            TcR (fragment): tetracycline efflux protein; tet; confers resistance to tetracycline
   5274..5292    +  promoter       T7 promoter: promoter for bacteriophage T7 RNA polymerase
   5293..5317    +  protein_bind   lac operator: The lac repressor binds to the lac operator to inhibit transcription in E. coli. This inhibition can be relieved by adding lactose or isopropyl-β-D-thiogalactopyranoside (IPTG). lac repressor encoded by lacI
   5402..5764    +  CDS            mlaD (fragment): MLAD_ECOLI - Also known as yrbD. Experimental evidence at protein level: Swiss-Prot protein existence level 1. Part of the ABC transporter complex MlaFEDB, which is involved in a phospholipid transport pathway that maintains lipid asymmetry in the outer membrane by retrograde trafficking of phospholipids from the outer membrane to the inner membrane (PubMed:19383799, PubMed:27529189). MlaD functions in substrate binding with strong affinity for phospholipids and modulates ATP hydrolytic activity of the complex (PubMed:27529189). From Escherichia coli (strain K12).
   5790..5839    +  CDS            SET1 (fragment): solubility-enhancement tag derived from T7 phage gene 10B
   5847..5894    +  terminator     T7 terminator: transcription terminator for bacteriophage T7 RNA polymerase
>Addgene plasmid #195687 | pBEL1224 | addgene full sequence | sequence record 385343 | Addgene NGS Result
TGGCGAATGGG
[124 nt withheld, positions 12-135]
C
[91 nt withheld, positions 137-227]
A
[49 nt withheld, positions 229-277]
CCTTTGACGTTGGAGTCCACGTTCTTT
[37 nt withheld, positions 305-341]
ACCCTATCTCGGTCTATTCTTTTGATTTATAAGGGATTTTGCCGATTTCGGCCTATTGGTTAAAAAATGA
GCTGATTTAACAAAAATTTAACGCGAATTTTAACAAAATATTAACGCTTACAATTTAGGTGGCACTTTTC
GGGGAACGACGACCTGCAGCCAAGCTAGCTTGGCTGGACGTAAACTCCTCTTCAGACCTAATAACTTCGT
ATAGCATACATTATACGAAGTTATATTAAGGGTTATTGAATATGATCGGAATTGGGCTGCAGGAATTCGA
TAGCTTGGCTGCAGGTCGACCTCGAGGATGTGCGCGGAACCCCTATTTGTTTATTTTTCTAAATACATTC
AAATATGTATCCGCTCATGAGACAATAACCCTGATAAATGCTTCAATAATATTGAAAAAGGAAGAGTATG
AGTATTCAACATTTCCGTGTCGCCCTTATTCCCTTTTTTGCGGCATTTTGCCTTCCTGTTTTTGCTCACC
CAGAAACGCTGGTGAAAGTAAAAGATGCTGAAGATCAGTTGGGTGCACGAGTGGGTTACATCGAACTGGA
TCTCAACAGCGGTAAGATCCTTGAGAGTTTTCGCCCCGAAGAACGTTTTCCAATGATGAGCACTTTTAAA
GTTCTGCTATGTGGCGCGGTATTATCCCGTATTGACGCCGGGCAAGAGCAACTCGGTCGCCGCATACACT
ATTCTCAGAATGACTTGGTTGAGTACTCACCAGTCACAGAAAAGCATCTTACGGATGGCATGACAGTAAG
AGAATTATGCAGTGCTGCCATAACCATGAGTGATAACACTGCGGCCAACTTACTTCTGACAACGATCGGA
GGACCGAAGGAGCTAACCGCTTTTTTGCACAACATGGGGGATCATGTAACTCGCCTTGATCGTTGGGAAC
CGGAGCTGAATGAAGCCATACCAAACGACGAGCGTGACACCACGATGCCTGCAGCAATGGCAACAACGTT
GCGCAAACTATTAACTGGCGAACTACTTACTCTAGCTTCCCGGCAACAATTAATAGACTGGATGGAGGCG
GATAAAGTTGCAGGACCACTTCTGCGCTCGGCCCTTCCGGCTGGCTGGTTTATTGCTGATAAATCTGGAG
CCGGTGAGCGTGGCTCTCGCGGTATCATTGCAGCACTGGGGCCAGATGGTAAGCCCTCCCGTATCGTAGT
TATCTACACGACGGGGAGTCAGGCAACTATGGATGAACGAAATAGACAGATCGCTGAGATAGGTGCCTCA
CTGATTAAGCATTGGTAACTGTCAGACCAAGTTTACTCATATATACTTTAGATTGATTTAAAACTTCATT
TTTAATTTAAAAGGATCTAGGTGAAGATCCTTTTTGATAATCTCATGACCAAAATCCCTTAACGTGAGTT
TTCGTTCCACTGAGCGTCAGACCCCGTAGAAAAGATCAAAGGATCTTCTTGAGATCCTTTTTTTCTGCGC
GTAATCTGCTGCTTGCAAACAAAAAAACCACCGCTACCAGCGGTGGTTTGTTTGCCGGATCAAGAGCTAC
CAACTCTTTTTCCGAAGGTAACTGGCTTCAGCAGAGCGCAGATACCAAATACTGTCCTTCTAGTGTAGCC
GTAGTTAGGCCACCACTTCAAGAACTCTGTAGCACCGCCTACATACCTCGCTCTGCTAATCCTGTTACCA
GTGGCTGCTGCCAGTGGCGATAAGTCGTGTCTTACCGGGTTGGACTCAAGACGATAGTTACCGGATAAGG
CGCAGCGGTCGGGCTGAACGGGGGGTTCGTGCACACAGCCCAGCTTGGAGCGAACGACCTACACCGAACT
GAGATACCTACAGCGTGAGCTATGAGAAAGCGCCACGCTTCCCGAAGGGAGAAAGGCGGACAGGTATCCG
GTAAGCGGCAGGGTCGGAACAGGAGAGCGCACGAGGGAGCTTCCAGGGGGAAACGCCTGGTATCTTTATA
GTCCTGTCGGGTTTCGCCACCTCTGACTTGAGCGTCGATTTTTGTGATGCTCGTCAGGGGGGCGGAGCCT
ATGGAAAAACGCCAGCAACGCGGCCTTTTTACGGTTCCTGGCCTTTTGCTGGCCTTTTGCTCACATGTTC
TTTCCTGCGTTATCCCCTGATTCTGTGGATAACCGTATTACCGCCTTTGAGTGAGCTGATACCGCTCGCC
GCAGCCGAACGACCGAGCGCAGCGAGTCAGTGAGCGAGGAAGCGGAAGAGCGCCTGATGCGGTATTTTCT
CCTTACGCATCTGTGCGGTATTTCACACCGCAATGGTGCACTCTCAGTACAATCTGCTCTGATGCCGCAT
AGTTAAGCCAGTATACACTCCGCTATCGCTACGTGACTGGGTCATGGCTGCGCCCCGACACCCGCCAACA
CCCGCTGACGCGCCCTGACGGGCTTGTCTGCTCCCGGCATCCGCTTACAGACAAGCTGTGACCGTCTCCG
GGAGCTGCATGTGTCAGAGGTTTTCACCGTCATCACCGAAACGCGCGAGGCAGCTGCGGTAAAGCTCATC
AGCGTGGTCGTGAAGCGATTCACAGATGTCTGCCTGTTCATCCGCGTCCAGCTCGTTGAGTTTCTCCAGA
AGCGTTAATGTCTGGCTTCTGATAAAGCGGGCCATGTTAAGGGCGGTTTTTTCCTGTTTGGTCACTGATG
CCTCCGTGTAAGGGGGATTTCTGTTCATGGGGGTAATGATACCGATGAAACGAGAGAGGATGCTCACGAT
ACGGGTTACTGATGATGAACATGCCCGGTTACTGGAACGTTGTGAGGGTAAACAACTGGCGGTATGGATG
CGGCGGGACCAGAGAAAAATCACTCAGGGTCAATGCCAGCGCTTCGTTAATACAGATGTAGGTGTTCCAC
AGGGTAGCCAGCAGCATCCTGCGATGCAGATCCGGAACATAATGGTGCAGGGCGCTGACTTCCGCGTTTC
CAGACTTTACGAAACACGGAAACCGAAGACCATTCATGTTGTTGCTCAGGTCGCAGACGTTTTGCAGCAG
CAGTCGCTTCACGTTCGCTCGCGTATCGGTGATTCATTCTGCTAACCAGTAAGGCAACCCCGCCAGCCTA
GCCGGGTCCTCAACGACAGGAGCACGATCATGCGCACCCGTGGGGCCGCCATGCCGGCGATAATGGCCTG
CTTCTCGCCGAAACGTTTGGTGGCGGGACCAGTGACGAAGGCTTGAGCGAGGGCGTGCAAGATTCCGAAT
ACCGCAAGCGACAGGCCGATCATCGTCGCGCTCCAGCGAAAGCGGTCCTCGCCGAAAATGACCCAGAGCG
CTGCCGGCACCTGTCCTACGAGTTGCATGATAAAGAAGACAGTCATAAGTGCGGCGACGATAGTCATGCC
CCGCGCCCACCGGAAGGAGCTGACTGGGTTGAAGGCTCTCAAGGGCATCGGTCGAGATCCCGGTGCCTAA
TGAGTGAGCTAACTTACATTAATTGCGTTGCGCTCACTGCCCGCTTTCCAGTCGGGAAACCTGTCGTGCC
AGCTGCATTAATGAATCGGCCAACGCGCGGGGAGAGGCGGTTTGCGTATTGGGCGCCAGGGTGGTTTTTC
TTTTCACCAGTGAGACGGGCAACAGCTGATTGCCCTTCACCGCCTGGCCCTGAGAGAGTTGCAGCAAGCG
GTCCACGCTGGTTTGCCCCAGCAGGCGAAAATCCTGTTTGATGGTGGTTAACGGCGGGATATAACATGAG
CTGTCTTCGGTATCGTCGTATCCCACTACCGAGATATCCGCACCAACGCGCAGCCCGGACTCGGTAATGG
CGCGCATTGCGCCCAGCGCCATCTGATCGTTGGCAACCAGCATCGCAGTGGGAACGATGCCCTCATTCAG
CATTTGCATGGTTTGTTGAAAACCGGACATGGCACTCCAGTCGCCTTCCCGTTCCGCTATCGGCTGAATT
TGATTGCGAGTGAGATATTTATGCCAGCCAGCCAGACGCAGACGCGCCGAGACAGAACTTAATGGGCCCG
CTAACAGCGCGATTTGCTGGTGACCCAATGCGACCAGATGCTCCACGCCCAGTCGCGTACCGTCTTCATG
GGAGAAAATAATACTGTTGATGGGTGTCTGGTCAGAGACATCAAGAAATAACGCCGGAACATTAGTGCAG
GCAGCTTCCACAGCAATGGCATCCTGGTCATCCAGCGGATAGTTAATGATCAGCCCACTGACGCGTTGCG
CGAGAAGATTGTGCACCGCCGCTTTACAGGCTTCGACGCCGCTTCGTTCTACCATCGACACCACCACGCT
GGCACCCAGTTGATCGGCGCGAGATTTAATCGCCGCGACAATTTGCGACGGCGCGTGCAGGGCCAGACTG
GAGGTGGCAACGCCAATCAGCAACGACTGTTTGCCCGCCAGTTGTTGTGCCACGCGGTTGGGAATGTAAT
TCAGCTCCGCCATCGCCGCTTCCACTTTTTCCCGCGTTTTCGCAGAAACGTGGCTGGCCTGGTTCACCAC
GCGGGAAACGGTCTGATAAGAGACACCGGCATACTCTGCGACATCGTATAACGTTACTGGTTTCACATTC
ACCACCCTGAATTGACTCTCTTCCGGGCGCTATCATGCCATACCGCGAAAGGTTTTGCGCCATTCGATGG
TGTCCGGGATCTCGACGCTCTCCCTTATGCGACTCCTGCATTAGGAAGCAGCCCAGTAGTAGGTTGAGGC
CGTTGAGCACCGCCGCCGCAAGGAATGGTGCATGCAAGGAGATGGCGCCCAACAGTCCCCCGGCCACGGG
GCCTGCCACCATACCCACGCCGAAACAAGCGCTCATGAGCCCGAAGTGGCGAGCCCGATCTTCCCCATCG
GTGATGTCGGCGATATAGGCGCCAGCAACCGCACCTGTGGCGCCGGTGATGCCGGCCACGATGCGTCCGG
CGTAGAGGATCGAGATCTCGATCCCGCGAAATTAATACGACTCACTATAGGGGAATTGTGAGCGGATAAC
AATTCCCCTCTAGAAATAATTTTGTTTAACTTTGGCCCAGGAGATATACATATGCATCACCACCATCACC
ATGAAAATCTGTATTTTCAGACGTCCATACGTACTGAACCGACCTACACGCTTTATGCGACGTTCGATAA
CATTGGCGGCCTGAAAGCGCGCTCTCCGGTCAGTATTGGTGGCGTTGTTGTGGGTCGGGTGGCGGATATT
ACGCTGGACCCGAAAACCTATCTGCCGCGCGTAACGCTGGAAATTGAACAACGTTATAACCACATTCCAG
ATACCAGTTCGCTGAGCATTCGTACTTCCGGCCTGCTGGGGGAACAATATCTGGCATTAAACGTCGGTTT
TGAAGACCCGGAACTGGGGACTGCTATCCTGAAGGATGGCGATACAATTCAGGACACTAAGTCTGCGATG
GTGCTGGAAGATCTCATTGGTCAGTTCCTTTACTAAGAGAGACCGGCCGGCCGATCCGGCTGCTAACAAA
GCCCGAAAGGAAGCTGAGTTGGCTGCTGCCACCGCTGAGCAATAACTAGCATAACCCCTTGGGGCCTCTA
AACGGGTCTTGAGGGGTTTTTTGCTGAAAGGAGGAACTATATCCGGAT
